Addgene plasmid #134194: pDK362
Purpose: Retroviral plasmid with SKAP insert
Depositing lab: Iain Cheeseman. Depositing organization: Whitehead Institute for Biomedical Research.
Backbone
  Vector backbone: pic242
  Backbone manufacturer: Iain Cheeseman & Arshad Desai (Addgene plasmid # 44432)
  Vector type: Mammalian Expression, Retroviral
Growth in bacteria
  Bacterial resistance: Ampicillin, 100 μg/mL
  Growth temperature: 37°C
  Growth strain: NEB Stable
  Copy number: High Copy
Gene/Insert
  Gene/Insert name: SKAP 166-316-LAP with G5 and Jens siRNA hardening
  Species: H. sapiens (human)
  Mutation: aa 166-316 with G5 and Jens siRNA hardening
  Entrez Gene: KNSTRN (a.k.a. C15orf23, HSD11, SKAP, TRAF4AF1)
  Tag / fusion protein: LAP (GFP) (N terminal on backbone)
  Cloning method: Restriction Enzyme; 5′ cloning site unknown (unknown if destroyed); 3′ cloning site unknown (unknown if destroyed)
Terms and licenses: Academic/Nonprofit Terms; Industry Terms: Not Available to Industry
How to cite: pDK362 was a gift from Iain Cheeseman (Addgene plasmid # 134194 ; http://n2t.net/addgene:134194 ; RRID:Addgene_134194)
