[The description below was written by a language model from this plasmid's Addgene catalogue record and pLannotate feature annotations shown in this document.]
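Description:
pDK362 is a Moloney murine leukemia virus-based retroviral expression plasmid built on the pIC242 backbone, designed to deliver a tagged fragment of the human kinetochore and spindle protein SKAP (gene KNSTRN) into mammalian cells. In bacteria it is maintained through a high-copy ColE1/pUC-type origin and selected with ampicillin via the bla gene and its native promoter.

The viral unit runs from a 5′ MMLV LTR through an MESV-type Ψ packaging signal and a truncated, start-codon-deficient gag segment, which together allow the transcript to be encapsidated when packaging functions are supplied in trans. No separate internal promoter is annotated ahead of the insert, so expression presumably comes from the 5′ LTR, although the record does not say so explicitly. The insert encodes SKAP residues 166–316, carrying changes that the record describes as hardening against two siRNAs ("G5" and "Jens"). This suggests use in knockdown-and-replacement experiments, where endogenous SKAP is depleted while the transgene is spared.

The fragment is fused to a LAP tag, a localization and affinity purification module based on EGFP. A short match to a TEV-cleavage composite tag lies between SKAP and EGFP, probably reflecting the tag's linker. The catalogue lists the tag as N-terminal on the backbone, but the feature table places the KNSTRN fragment upstream of EGFP, consistent with the insert name "SKAP 166-316-LAP" and indicating a C-terminal fusion in the sequenced plasmid.

Downstream, an SV40 enhancer/early promoter drives blasticidin S deaminase for selection of transduced cells, followed by the 3′ LTR. The cloning sites are not recorded.
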