Features (pLannotate 1.2.2; 15 found; start..end, strand, type, name):
     84..500     +  CDS            gag (truncated): truncated Moloney murine leukemia virus (MMLV) gag gene lacking the start codon
    525..977     +  CDS            KNSTRN (fragment): SKAP_HUMAN - Also known as C15orf23 From Homo sapiens (Human).
    993..1009    +  CDS            capTEV™ (fragment): composite tag for in vivo biotinylation, TEV protease cleavage, and 6xHis tagging
   1077..1796    +  CDS            EGFP: the original enhanced GFP (Yang et al., 1996) mammalian codon-optimized
   1819..1903    +  CDS            large T antigen (fragment): large T antigen from SV40 (simian virus 40)
   1946..2275    +  promoter       SV40 promoter: SV40 enhancer and early promoter
   2283..2681    +  CDS            BSD: blasticidin S deaminase; Aspergillus terreus BSD; confers resistance to blasticidin
   2728..2849    +  LTR            3' LTR (ΔU3) (fragment): self-inactivating 3' long terminal repeat (LTR) from Moloney murine leukemia virus
   2850..3319    +  LTR            LTR: long terminal repeat from Moloney murine leukemia virus
   3385..3437    -  CDS            lacI (fragment): lac repressor; lacI; The lac repressor binds to the lac operator to inhibit transcription in E. coli. This inhibition can be relieved by adding lactose or isopropyl-β-D-thiogalactopyranoside (IPTG).
   3620..4208    -  rep_origin     ori: high-copy-number ColE1/pMB1/pBR322/pUC origin of replication
   4368..5228    -  CDS            AmpR: β-lactamase; bla; confers resistance to ampicillin, carbenicillin, and related antibiotics
   5229..5333    -  promoter       AmpR promoter: bla
   5364..5833    +  LTR            LTR: long terminal repeat from Moloney murine leukemia virus
   5957..17      +  misc_feature   MESV Ψ (fragment) (across the origin): packaging signal of murine embryonic stem cell virus
>Addgene plasmid #134194 | pDK362 | addgene full sequence | sequence record 272444 | Addgene NGS Result
GCGCGTCTTGTCTGCTGCAGCGCTGCAGCATCGTTCTGTGTTGTCTCTGTCTGACTGTGTTTCTGTATTT
GTCTGAAAATTAGGGCCAGACTGTTACCACTCCCTTAAGTTTGACCTTAGGTCACTGGAAAGATGTCGAG
CGGATCGCTCACAACCAGTCGGTAGATGTCAAGAAGAGACGTTGGGTTACCTTCTGCTCTGCAGAATGGC
CAACCTTTAACGTCGGATGGCCGCGAGACGGCACCTTTAACCGAGACCTCATCACCCAGGTTAAGATCAA
GGTCTTTTCACCTGGCCCGCATGGACACCCAGACCAGGTCCCCTACATCGTGACCTGGGAAGCCTTGGCT
TTTGACCCCCCTCCCTGGGTCAAGCCCTTTGTACACCCTAAGCCTCCGCCTCCTCTTCCTCCATCCGCCC
CGTCTCTCCCCCTTGAACCTCCTCGTTCGACCCCGCCTCGATCCTCCCTTTATCCAGCCCTCACTCCTTC
TCTAGGCGCCGGCCGGATCCTCGAGGCCACCATGTTATCCAAGCAAAAATCAGAGGAAGAGCTCAAGGAC
AAGAACCAGCTGTTAGAAGCCGTCAACAAGCAGTTGCACCAGAAGTTGACTGAAACTCAGGGAGAGCTGA
AGGACCTGACCCAGAAGGTAGAGCTGCTGGAGAAGTTTCGGGACAACTGTTTGGCAATTTTGGAGAGCAA
GGGCCTTGATCCAGCTTTAGGCAGTGAGACCCTGGCATCACGACAAGAATCCACTACTGATCACATGGAC
TCTATGTTGCTGTTAGAAACTTTGCAAGAGGAGCTGAAGCTTTTTAACGAAACAGCCAAAAAGCAGATGG
AGGAGTTACAGGCCTTAAAGGTAAAGCTGGAGATGAAAGAGGAGCGCGTGAGGTTTTTGGAACAGCAAAC
CTTATGTAACAATCAAGTAAATGATTTAACAACAGCCCTTAAGGAAATGGAGCAGCTATTAGAAATGGGC
CGCGGCAGCAGCCATCATCATCATCATCACAGCAGCGGCCTGGAAGTTCTGTTCCAGGGGCCCCTGGAAG
TTCTGTTCCAGGGGCCCTCCGGAGGGATGGTGAGCAAGGGCGAGGAGCTGTTCACCGGGGTGGTGCCCAT
CCTGGTCGAGCTGGACGGCGACGTAAACGGCCACAAGTTCAGCGTGTCCGGCGAGGGCGAGGGCGATGCC
ACCTACGGCAAGCTGACCCTGAAGTTCATCTGCACCACCGGCAAGCTGCCCGTGCCCTGGCCCACCCTCG
TGACCACCCTGACCTACGGCGTGCAGTGCTTCAGCCGCTACCCCGACCACATGAAGCAGCACGACTTCTT
CAAGTCCGCCATGCCCGAAGGCTACGTCCAGGAGCGCACCATCTTCTTCAAGGACGACGGCAACTACAAG
ACCCGCGCCGAGGTGAAGTTCGAGGGCGACACCCTGGTGAACCGCATCGAGCTGAAGGGCATCGACTTCA
AGGAGGACGGCAACATCCTGGGGCACAAGCTGGAGTACAACTACAACAGCCACAACGTCTATATCATGGC
CGACAAGCAGAAGAACGGCATCAAGGTGAACTTCAAGATCCGCCACAACATCGAGGACGGCAGCGTGCAG
CTCGCCGACCACTACCAGCAGAACACCCCCATCGGCGACGGCCCCGTGCTGCTGCCCGACAACCACTACC
TGAGCACCCAGTCCGCCCTGAGCAAAGACCCCAACGAGAAGCGCGATCACATGGTCCTGCTGGAGTTCGT
GACCGCCACCGGGATCACTCTTGGCATGGACGAGCTGTACAAGTAAAGATCCACCGGATCTAGATAACTG
ATCATAATCAGCCATACCACATTTGTAGAGGTTTTACTTGCTTTAAAAAACCTCCCACACCTCCCCCTGA
ACCTGAAACATAAAATGAATGCAATTCGCCAGCACAGTGGTCGACCCTGTGGAATGTGTGTCAGTTAGGG
TGTGGAAAGTCCCCAGGCTCCCCAGCAGGCAGAAGTATGCAAAGCATGCATCTCAATTAGTCAGCAACCA
GGTGTGGAAAGTCCCCAGGCTCCCCAGCAGGCAGAAGTATGCAAAGCATGCATCTCAATTAGTCAGCAAC
CATAGTCCCGCCCCTAACTCCGCCCATCCCGCCCCTAACTCCGCCCAGTTCCGCCCATTCTCCGCCCCAT
GGCTGACTAATTTTTTTTATTTATGCAGAGGCCGAGGCCGCCTCGGCCTCTGAGCTATTCCAGAAGTAGT
GAGGAGGCTTTTTTGGAGGCCTAGGCTTTTGCAAAAAGCTTCATGGCCAAGCCTTTGTCTCAAGAAGAAT
CCACCCTCATTGAAAGAGCAACGGCTACAATCAACAGCATCCCCATCTCTGAAGACTACAGCGTCGCCAG
CGCAGCTCTCTCTAGCGACGGCCGCATCTTCACTGGTGTCAATGTATATCATTTTACTGGGGGACCTTGT
GCAGAACTCGTGGTGCTGGGCACTGCTGCTGCTGCGGCAGCTGGCAACCTGACTTGTATCGTCGCGATCG
GAAATGAGAACAGGGGCATCTTGAGCCCCTGCGGACGGTGCCGACAGGTGCTTCTCGATCTGCATCCTGG
GATCAAAGCCATAGTGAAGGACAGTGATGGACAGCCGACGGCAGTTGGGATTCGTGAATTGCTGCCCTCT
GGTTATGTGTGGGAGGGCTAAGATCGATAAAATAAAAGATTTTATTTAGTCTCCAGAAAAAGGGGGGAAT
GAAAGACCCCACCTGTAGGTTTGGCAAGCTAGCTTAAGTAACGCCATTTTGCAAGGCATGGAAAAATACA
TAACTGAGAATAGAGAAGTTCAGATCAAGGTCAGGAACAGATGGAACAGCTGAATATGGGCCAAACAGGA
TATCTGTGGTAAGCAGTTCCTGCCCCGGCTCAGGGCCAAGAACAGATGGAACAGCTGAATATGGGCCAAA
CAGGATATCTGTGGTAAGCAGTTCCTGCCCCGGCTCAGGGCCAAGAACAGATGGTCCCCAGATGCGGTCC
AGCCCTCAGCAGTTTCTAGAGAACCATCAGATGTTTCCAGGGTGCCCCAAGGACCTGAAATGACCCTGTG
CCTTATTTGAACTAACCAATCAGTTCGCTTCTCGCTTCTGTTCGCGCGCTTCTGCTCCCCGAGCTCAATA
AAAGAGCCCACAACCCCTCACTCGGGGCGCCAGTCCTCCGATTGACTGAGTCGCCCGGGTACCCGTGTAT
CCAATAAACCCTCTTGCAGTTGCATCCGACTTGTGGTCTCGCTGTTCCTTGGGAGGGTCTCCTCTGAGTG
ATTGACTACCCGTCAGCGGGGGTCTTTCACATGCAGCATGTATCAAAATTAATTTGGTTTTTTTTCTTAA
GTATTTACATTAAATGGCCATAGTTGCATTAATGAATCGGCCAACGCGCGGGGAGAGGCGGTTTGCGTAT
TGGGCGCTCTTCCGCTTCCTCGCTCACTGACTCGCTGCGCTCGGTCGTTCGGCTGCGGCGAGCGGTATCA
GCTCACTCAAAGGCGGTAATACGGTTATCCACAGAATCAGGGGATAACGCAGGAAAGAACATGTGAGCAA
AAGGCCAGCAAAAGGCCAGGAACCGTAAAAAGGCCGCGTTGCTGGCGTTTTTCCATAGGCTCCGCCCCCC
TGACGAGCATCACAAAAATCGACGCTCAAGTCAGAGGTGGCGAAACCCGACAGGACTATAAAGATACCAG
GCGTTTCCCCCTGGAAGCTCCCTCGTGCGCTCTCCTGTTCCGACCCTGCCGCTTACCGGATACCTGTCCG
CCTTTCTCCCTTCGGGAAGCGTGGCGCTTTCTCATAGCTCACGCTGTAGGTATCTCAGTTCGGTGTAGGT
CGTTCGCTCCAAGCTGGGCTGTGTGCACGAACCCCCCGTTCAGCCCGACCGCTGCGCCTTATCCGGTAAC
TATCGTCTTGAGTCCAACCCGGTAAGACACGACTTATCGCCACTGGCAGCAGCCACTGGTAACAGGATTA
GCAGAGCGAGGTATGTAGGCGGTGCTACAGAGTTCTTGAAGTGGTGGCCTAACTACGGCTACACTAGAAG
AACAGTATTTGGTATCTGCGCTCTGCTGAAGCCAGTTACCTTCGGAAAAAGAGTTGGTAGCTCTTGATCC
GGCAAACAAACCACCGCTGGTAGCGGTGGTTTTTTTGTTTGCAAGCAGCAGATTACGCGCAGAAAAAAAG
GATCTCAAGAAGATCCTTTGATCTTTTCTACGGGGTCTGACGCTCAGTGGAACGAAAACTCACGTTAAGG
GATTTTGGTCATGAGATTATCAAAAAGGATCTTCACCTAGATCCTTTTGCGGCCGCAAATCAATCTAAAG
TATATATGAGTAAACTTGGTCTGACAGTTACCAATGCTTAATCAGTGAGGCACCTATCTCAGCGATCTGT
CTATTTCGTTCATCCATAGTTGCCTGACTCCCCGTCGTGTAGATAACTACGATACGGGAGGGCTTACCAT
CTGGCCCCAGTGCTGCAATGATACCGCGAGACCCACGCTCACCGGCTCCAGATTTATCAGCAATAAACCA
GCCAGCCGGAAGGGCCGAGCGCAGAAGTGGTCCTGCAACTTTATCCGCCTCCATCCAGTCTATTAATTGT
TGCCGGGAAGCTAGAGTAAGTAGTTCGCCAGTTAATAGTTTGCGCAACGTTGTTGCCATTGCTACAGGCA
TCGTGGTGTCACGCTCGTCGTTTGGTATGGCTTCATTCAGCTCCGGTTCCCAACGATCAAGGCGAGTTAC
ATGATCCCCCATGTTGTGCAAAAAAGCGGTTAGCTCCTTCGGTCCTCCGATCGTTGTCAGAAGTAAGTTG
GCCGCAGTGTTATCACTCATGGTTATGGCAGCACTGCATAATTCTCTTACTGTCATGCCATCCGTAAGAT
GCTTTTCTGTGACTGGTGAGTACTCAACCAAGTCATTCTGAGAATAGTGTATGCGGCGACCGAGTTGCTC
TTGCCCGGCGTCAATACGGGATAATACCGCGCCACATAGCAGAACTTTAAAAGTGCTCATCATTGGAAAA
CGTTCTTCGGGGCGAAAACTCTCAAGGATCTTACCGCTGTTGAGATCCAGTTCGATGTAACCCACTCGTG
CACCCAACTGATCTTCAGCATCTTTTACTTTCACCAGCGTTTCTGGGTGAGCAAAAACAGGAAGGCAAAA
TGCCGCAAAAAAGGGAATAAGGGCGACACGGAAATGTTGAATACTCATACTCTTCCTTTTTCAATATTAT
TGAAGCATTTATCAGGGTTATTGTCTCATGAGCGGATACATATTTGAATGTATTTAGAAAAATAAACAAA
TAGGGGTTCCGCGCACATTTCCCCGAAAAGTGCCACCTGCAGCCTGAATATGGGCCAAACAGGATATCTG
TGGTAAGCAGTTCCTGCCCCGGCTCAGGGCCAAGAACAGATGGAACAGCTGAATATGGGCCAAACAGGAT
ATCTGTGGTAAGCAGTTCCTGCCCCGGCTCAGGGCCAAGAACAGATGGTCCCCAGATGCGGTCCAGCCCT
CAGCAGTTTCTAGAGAACCATCAGATGTTTCCAGGGTGCCCCAAGGACCTGAAATGACCCTGTGCCTTAT
TTGAACTAACCAATCAGTTCGCTTCTCGCTTCTGTTCGCGCGCTTCTGCTCCCCGAGCTCAATAAAAGAG
CCCACAACCCCTCACTCGGGGCGCCAGTCCTCCGATTGACTGAGTCGCCCGGGTACCCGTGTATCCAATA
AACCCTCTTGCAGTTGCATCCGACTTGTGGTCTCGCTGTTCCTTGGGAGGGTCTCCTCTGAGTGATTGAC
TACCCGTCAGCGGGGGTCTTTCATTTGGGGGCTCGTCCGGGATCGGGAGACCCCTGCCCAGGGACCACCG
ACCCACCACCGGGAGGCAAGCTGGCCAGCAACTTATCTGTGTCTGTCCGATTGTCTAGTGTCTATGACTG
ATTTTATGCGCCTGCGTCGGTACTAGTTAGCTAACTAGCTCTGTATCTGGCGGACCCGTGGTGGAACTGA
CGAGTTCTGAACACCCGGCCGCAACCCTGGGAGACGTCCCAGGGACTTTGGGGGCCGTTTTTGTGGCCCG
ACCTGAGGAAGGGAGTCGATGTGGAATCCGACCCCGTCAGGATATGTGGTTCTGGTAGGAGACGAGAACC
TAAAACAGTTCCCGCCTCCGTCTGAATTTTTGCTTTCGGTTTGGAACCGAAGCC
